>Addgene plasmid #99646 | pETDuet RagA(R37P)-RagC | addgene full sequence | sequence record 197085 | Addgene NGS Result
TAATACGACTCACTATAGGGGAATTGTGAGCGGATAACAATTCCCCTCTAGAAATAATTTTGTTTAACTT
TAAGAAGGAGATATACCATGGCGCCGAACACCGCTATGAAAAAAAAAGTGCTGCTGATGGGTAAATCGGG
CTCGGGTAAAACCTCAATGCGTAGTATTATCTTTGCGAACTATATTGCGCGTGATACCCCGCGCCTGGGT
GCAACGATCGACGTGGAACATAGCCACGTTCGCTTTCTGGGTAACCTGGTGCTGAATCTGTGGGATTGCG
GCGGTCAGGACACCTTTATGGAAAATTATTTCACGTCGCAACGTGATAACATTTTTCGCAATGTCGAAGT
GCTGATCTACGTTTTCGATGTCGAATCCCGTGAACTGGAAAAAGACATGCATTATTACCAGTCCTGCCTG
GAAGCAATTCTGCAAAACTCACCGGATGCTAAAATCTTTTGTCTGGTCCACAAAATGGACCTGGTGCAGG
AAGATCAACGTGACCTGATTTTCAAAGAACGCGAAGAAGATCTGCGTCGCCTGTCGCGTCCGCTGGAATG
CGCGTGTTTTCGCACCAGCATCTGGGACGAAACGCTGTATAAAGCCTGGAGCTCTATTGTTTACCAGCTG
ATCCCGAATGTCCAGCAACTGGAAATGAACCTGCGTAATTTCGCACAGATTATCGAAGCTGATGAAGTGC
TGCTGTTTGAACGCGCAACCTTCCTGGTTATTTCCCATTATCAGTGCAAAGAACAACGTGATGTGCACCG
CTTCGAAAAAATCTCAAACATCATCAAACAGTTCAAACTGAGTTGTTCCAAACTGGCGGCCTCATTTCAG
TCGATGGAAGTCCGCAACTCTAATTTTGCAGCTTTCATTGATATCTTCACCAGTAATACGTACGTTATGG
TGGTTATGAGCGACCCGTCTATTCCGAGTGCGGCCACCCTGATTAACATCCGTAATGCCCGCAAACATTT
TGAAAAACTGGAACGTGTTGATGGCCCGAAACACAGCCTGCTGATGCGCGGTAGCGGTGGCAGCCATCAC
CATCATCATCACCATCATTAAGCGGCCGCATAATGCTTAAGTCGAACAGAAAGTAATCGTATTGTACACG
GCCGCATAATCGAAATTAATACGACTCACTATAGGGGAATTGTGAGCGGATAACAATTCCCCATCTTAGT
ATATTAGTTAAGTATAAGAAGGAGATATACATATGTCACTGCAATACGGTGCTGAAGAAACGCCGCTGGC
TGGTAGTTATGGTGCTGCTGATTCATTCCCGAAAGATTTTGGTTATGGCGTTGAAGAAGAAGAAGAAGAA
GCGGCGGCGGCGGGCGGCGGCGTGGGTGCAGGTGCCGGTGGCGGTTGTGGCCCGGGCGGTGCCGATAGCT
CTAAACCGCGTATTCTGCTGATGGGCCTGCGTCGCAGTGGTAAAAGTTCCATCCAGAAAGTGGTTTTTCA
CAAAATGTCGCCGAACGAAACCCTGTTCCTGGAAAGCACGAACAAAATCTACAAAGATGACATCAGCAAC
TCATCGTTTGTGAATTTCCAGATTTGGGATTTTCCGGGTCAAATGGATTTCTTTGACCCGACCTTTGACT
ACGAAATGATCTTCCGTGGCACGGGTGCGCTGATTTATGTTATCGATGCCCAAGATGACTACATGGAAGC
ACTGACCCGCCTGCATATTACGGTGTCAAAAGCGTATAAAGTTAACCCGGATATGAACTTCGAAGTTTTC
ATCCATAAAGTGGATGGCCTGTCGGATGACCACAAAATTGAAACCCAGCGTGATATCCATCAACGCGCAA
ACGATGACCTGGCAGACGCTGGTCTGGAAAAACTGCACCTGAGTTTTTATCTGACCAGCATTTACGATCA
TTCAATCTTTGAAGCGTTCAGCAAAGTCGTGCAGAAACTGATTCCGCAACTGCCGACGCTGGAAAACCTG
CTGAACATCTTCATCAGTAACTCCGGCATCGAAAAAGCCTTTCTGTTCGATGTTGTCTCTAAAATCTACA
TCGCAACCGATAGCTCTCCGGTGGACATGCAGAGTTACGAACTGTGCTGTGATATGATTGACGTGGTTAT
CGATGTTTCCTGCATTTATGGTCTGAAAGAAGATGGCTCAGGTTCGGCTTACGACAAAGAATCAATGGCG
ATTATCAAACTGAACAATACCACGGTCCTGTATCTGAAAGAAGTGACCAAATTTCTGGCTCTGGTGTGCA
TTCTGCGTGAAGAATCTTTCGAACGCAAAGGCCTGATCGATTACAACTTCCATTGTTTCCGTAAAGCCAT
CCACGAAGTTTTTGAAGTCGGCGTGACGAGCCATCGCTCTTGCGGTCACCAAACGAGCGCAAGCAGCCTG
AAAGCCCTGACCCACAATGGCACCCCGCGTAATGCAATCTGACTCGAGTCTGGTAAAGAAACCGCTGCTG
CGAAATTTGAACGCCAGCACATGGACTCGTCTACTAGCGCAGCTTAATTAACCTAGGCTGCTGCCACCGC
TGAGCAATAACTAGCATAACCCCTTGGGGCCTCTAAACGGGTCTTGAGGGGTTTTTTGCTGAAAGGAGGA
ACTATATCCGGATTGGCGAATGGG
[124 nt withheld, positions 2615-2738]
C
[91 nt withheld, positions 2740-2830]
A
[49 nt withheld, positions 2832-2880]
CCTTTGACGTTGGAGTCCACGTTCTTT
[37 nt withheld, positions 2908-2944]
ACCCTATCTCGGTCTATTCTTTTGATTTATAAGGGATTTTGCCGATTTCGGCCTATTGGTTAAAAAATGA
GCTGATTTAACAAAAATTTAACGCGAATTTTAACAAAATATTAACGTTTACAATTTCTGGCGGCACGATG
GCATGAGATTATCAAAAAGGATCTTCACCTAGATCCTTTTAAATTAAAAATGAAGTTTTAAATCAATCTA
AAGTATATATGAGTAAACTTGGTCTGACAGTTACCAATGCTTAATCAGTGAGGCACCTATCTCAGCGATC
TGTCTATTTCGTTCATCCATAGTTGCCTGACTCCCCGTCGTGTAGATAACTACGATACGGGAGGGCTTAC
CATCTGGCCCCAGTGCTGCAATGATACCGCGAGACCCACGCTCACCGGCTCCAGATTTATCAGCAATAAA
CCAGCCAGCCGGAAGGGCCGAGCGCAGAAGTGGTCCTGCAACTTTATCCGCCTCCATCCAGTCTATTAAT
TGTTGCCGGGAAGCTAGAGTAAGTAGTTCGCCAGTTAATAGTTTGCGCAACGTTGTTGCCATTGCTACAG
GCATCGTGGTGTCACGCTCGTCGTTTGGTATGGCTTCATTCAGCTCCGGTTCCCAACGATCAAGGCGAGT
TACATGATCCCCCATGTTGTGCAAAAAAGCGGTTAGCTCCTTCGGTCCTCCGATCGTTGTCAGAAGTAAG
TTGGCCGCAGTGTTATCACTCATGGTTATGGCAGCACTGCATAATTCTCTTACTGTCATGCCATCCGTAA
GATGCTTTTCTGTGACTGGTGAGTACTCAACCAAGTCATTCTGAGAATAGTGTATGCGGCGACCGAGTTG
CTCTTGCCCGGCGTCAATACGGGATAATACCGCGCCACATAGCAGAACTTTAAAAGTGCTCATCATTGGA
AAACGTTCTTCGGGGCGAAAACTCTCAAGGATCTTACCGCTGTTGAGATCCAGTTCGATGTAACCCACTC
GTGCACCCAACTGATCTTCAGCATCTTTTACTTTCACCAGCGTTTCTGGGTGAGCAAAAACAGGAAGGCA
AAATGCCGCAAAAAAGGGAATAAGGGCGACACGGAAATGTTGAATACTCATACTCTTCCTTTTTCAATCA
TGATTGAAGCATTTATCAGGGTTATTGTCTCATGAGCGGATACATATTTGAATGTATTTAGAAAAATAAA
CAAATAGGTCATGACCAAAATCCCTTAACGTGAGTTTTCGTTCCACTGAGCGTCAGACCCCGTAGAAAAG
ATCAAAGGATCTTCTTGAGATCCTTTTTTTCTGCGCGTAATCTGCTGCTTGCAAACAAAAAAACCACCGC
TACCAGCGGTGGTTTGTTTGCCGGATCAAGAGCTACCAACTCTTTTTCCGAAGGTAACTGGCTTCAGCAG
AGCGCAGATACCAAATACTGTCCTTCTAGTGTAGCCGTAGTTAGGCCACCACTTCAAGAACTCTGTAGCA
CCGCCTACATACCTCGCTCTGCTAATCCTGTTACCAGTGGCTGCTGCCAGTGGCGATAAGTCGTGTCTTA
CCGGGTTGGACTCAAGACGATAGTTACCGGATAAGGCGCAGCGGTCGGGCTGAACGGGGGGTTCGTGCAC
ACAGCCCAGCTTGGAGCGAACGACCTACACCGAACTGAGATACCTACAGCGTGAGCTATGAGAAAGCGCC
ACGCTTCCCGAAGGGAGAAAGGCGGACAGGTATCCGGTAAGCGGCAGGGTCGGAACAGGAGAGCGCACGA
GGGAGCTTCCAGGGGGAAACGCCTGGTATCTTTATAGTCCTGTCGGGTTTCGCCACCTCTGACTTGAGCG
TCGATTTTTGTGATGCTCGTCAGGGGGGCGGAGCCTATGGAAAAACGCCAGCAACGCGGCCTTTTTACGG
TTCCTGGCCTTTTGCTGGCCTTTTGCTCACATGTTCTTTCCTGCGTTATCCCCTGATTCTGTGGATAACC
GTATTACCGCCTTTGAGTGAGCTGATACCGCTCGCCGCAGCCGAACGACCGAGCGCAGCGAGTCAGTGAG
CGAGGAAGCGGAAGAGCGCCTGATGCGGTATTTTCTCCTTACGCATCTGTGCGGTATTTCACACCGCAAT
GGTGCACTCTCAGTACAATCTGCTCTGATGCCGCATAGTTAAGCCAGTATACACTCCGCTATCGCTACGT
GACTGGGTCATGGCTGCGCCCCGACACCCGCCAACACCCGCTGACGCGCCCTGACGGGCTTGTCTGCTCC
CGGCATCCGCTTACAGACAAGCTGTGACCGTCTCCGGGAGCTGCATGTGTCAGAGGTTTTCACCGTCATC
ACCGAAACGCGCGAGGCAGCTGCGGTAAAGCTCATCAGCGTGGTCGTGAAGCGATTCACAGATGTCTGCC
TGTTCATCCGCGTCCAGCTCGTTGAGTTTCTCCAGAAGCGTTAATGTCTGGCTTCTGATAAAGCGGGCCA
TGTTAAGGGCGGTTTTTTCCTGTTTGGTCACTGATGCCTCCGTGTAAGGGGGATTTCTGTTCATGGGGGT
AATGATACCGATGAAACGAGAGAGGATGCTCACGATACGGGTTACTGATGATGAACATGCCCGGTTACTG
GAACGTTGTGAGGGTAAACAACTGGCGGTATGGATGCGGCGGGACCAGAGAAAAATCACTCAGGGTCAAT
GCCAGCGCTTCGTTAATACAGATGTAGGTGTTCCACAGGGTAGCCAGCAGCATCCTGCGATGCAGATCCG
GAACATAATGGTGCAGGGCGCTGACTTCCGCGTTTCCAGACTTTACGAAACACGGAAACCGAAGACCATT
CATGTTGTTGCTCAGGTCGCAGACGTTTTGCAGCAGCAGTCGCTTCACGTTCGCTCGCGTATCGGTGATT
CATTCTGCTAACCAGTAAGGCAACCCCGCCAGCCTAGCCGGGTCCTCAACGACAGGAGCACGATCATGCT
AGTCATGCCCCGCGCCCACCGGAAGGAGCTGACTGGGTTGAAGGCTCTCAAGGGCATCGGTCGAGATCCC
GGTGCCTAATGAGTGAGCTAACTTACATTAATTGCGTTGCGCTCACTGCCCGCTTTCCAGTCGGGAAACC
TGTCGTGCCAGCTGCATTAATGAATCGGCCAACGCGCGGGGAGAGGCGGTTTGCGTATTGGGCGCCAGGG
TGGTTTTTCTTTTCACCAGTGAGACGGGCAACAGCTGATTGCCCTTCACCGCCTGGCCCTGAGAGAGTTG
CAGCAAGCGGTCCACGCTGGTTTGCCCCAGCAGGCGAAAATCCTGTTTGATGGTGGTTAACGGCGGGATA
TAACATGAGCTGTCTTCGGTATCGTCGTATCCCACTACCGAGATGTCCGCACCAACGCGCAGCCCGGACT
CGGTAATGGCGCGCATTGCGCCCAGCGCCATCTGATCGTTGGCAACCAGCATCGCAGTGGGAACGATGCC
CTCATTCAGCATTTGCATGGTTTGTTGAAAACCGGACATGGCACTCCAGTCGCCTTCCCGTTCCGCTATC
GGCTGAATTTGATTGCGAGTGAGATATTTATGCCAGCCAGCCAGACGCAGACGCGCCGAGACAGAACTTA
ATGGGCCCGCTAACAGCGCGATTTGCTGGTGACCCAATGCGACCAGATGCTCCACGCCCAGTCGCGTACC
GTCTTCATGGGAGAAAATAATACTGTTGATGGGTGTCTGGTCAGAGACATCAAGAAATAACGCCGGAACA
TTAGTGCAGGCAGCTTCCACAGCAATGGCATCCTGGTCATCCAGCGGATAGTTAATGATCAGCCCACTGA
CGCGTTGCGCGAGAAGATTGTGCACCGCCGCTTTACAGGCTTCGACGCCGCTTCGTTCTACCATCGACAC
CACCACGCTGGCACCCAGTTGATCGGCGCGAGATTTAATCGCCGCGACAATTTGCGACGGCGCGTGCAGG
GCCAGACTGGAGGTGGCAACGCCAATCAGCAACGACTGTTTGCCCGCCAGTTGTTGTGCCACGCGGTTGG
GAATGTAATTCAGCTCCGCCATCGCCGCTTCCACTTTTTCCCGCGTTTTCGCAGAAACGTGGCTGGCCTG
GTTCACCACGCGGGAAACGGTCTGATAAGAGACACCGGCATACTCTGCGACATCGTATAACGTTACTGGT
TTCACATTCACCACCCTGAATTGACTCTCTTCCGGGCGCTATCATGCCATACCGCGAAAGGTTTTGCGCC
ATTCGATGGTGTCCGGGATCTCGACGCTCTCCCTTATGCGACTCCTGCATTAGGAAGCAGCCCAGTAGTA
GGTTGAGGCCGTTGAGCACCGCCGCCGCAAGGAATGGTGCATGCAAGGAGATGGCGCCCAACAGTCCCCC
GGCCACGGGGCCTGCCACCATACCCACGCCGAAACAAGCGCTCATGAGCCCGAAGTGGCGAGCCCGATCT
TCCCCATCGGTGATGTCGGCGATATAGGCGCCAGCAACCGCACCTGTGGCGCCGGTGATGCCGGCCACGA
TGCGTCCGGCGTAGAGGATCGAGATCGATCTCGATCCCGCGAAAT
Features (pLannotate 1.2.2; 23 found; start..end, strand, type, name):
      1..19      +  promoter       T7 promoter: promoter for bacteriophage T7 RNA polymerase
     20..44      +  protein_bind   lac operator: The lac repressor binds to the lac operator to inhibit transcription in E. coli. This inhibition can be relieved by adding lactose or isopropyl-β-D-thiogalactopyranoside (IPTG). lac repressor encoded by lacI
     59..81      +  RBS            RBS: efficient ribosome binding site from bacteriophage T7 gene 10 (Olins and Rangwala, 1989)
     94..1029    +  CDS            RRAGA: RRAGA_HUMAN - Experimental evidence at protein level: Swiss-Prot protein existence level 1. (Microbial infection) May alternatively act as a cellular target for adenovirus E3-14.7K, an inhibitor of TNF-alpha functions, thereby affecting cell death. From Homo sapiens (Human).
   1044..1065    +  CDS            8xHis (fragment): 8xHis affinity tag
   1137..1155    +  promoter       T7 promoter: promoter for bacteriophage T7 RNA polymerase
   1156..1180    +  protein_bind   lac operator: The lac repressor binds to the lac operator to inhibit transcription in E. coli. This inhibition can be relieved by adding lactose or isopropyl-β-D-thiogalactopyranoside (IPTG). lac repressor encoded by lacI
   1223..2419    +  CDS            RRAGC: RRAGC_HUMAN - Experimental evidence at protein level: Swiss-Prot protein existence level 1. Guanine nucleotide-binding protein that plays a crucial role in the cellular response to amino acid availability through regulation of the mTORC1 signaling cascade (PubMed:20381137, PubMed:27234373, PubMed:24095279). Forms heterodimeric Rag complexes with RRAGA or RRAGB and cycles between an inactive GTP-bound and an active GDP-bound form (PubMed:24095279). In its active form participates in the relocalization of mTORC1 to the lysosomes and its subsequent activation by the GTPase RHEB (PubMed:20381137,
   2435..2476    +  CDS            S-Tag (fragment): affinity and epitope tag derived from pancreatic ribonuclease A
   2506..2523    +  CDS            SET1 (fragment): solubility-enhancement tag derived from T7 phage gene 10B
   2531..2578    +  terminator     T7 terminator: transcription terminator for bacteriophage T7 RNA polymerase
   2615..3070    +  rep_origin     f1 ori (sequence partly withheld): f1 bacteriophage origin of replication; arrow indicates direction of (+) strand synthesis
   3185..4045    -  CDS            AmpR: β-lactamase; bla; confers resistance to ampicillin, carbenicillin, and related antibiotics
   4046..4138    -  promoter       AmpR promoter: bla
   4219..4807    +  rep_origin     ori: high-copy-number ColE1/pMB1/pBR322/pUC origin of replication
   4993..5132    -  misc_feature   bom: basis of mobility region from pBR322
   5234..5425    -  CDS            rop: Rop protein, which maintains plasmids at low copy number; rop
   5442..5822    +  CDS            YPB1_ECOLX: Protein predicted: Swiss-Prot protein existence level 4. From Escherichia coli.
   5884..5948    -  CDS            TcR (fragment): tetracycline efflux protein; tet; confers resistance to tetracycline
   5963..5984    -  protein_bind   CAP binding site: CAP binding activates transcription in the presence of cAMP. E. coli catabolite activator protein
   5997..7079    -  CDS            lacI: lac repressor; lacI; The lac repressor binds to the lac operator to inhibit transcription in E. coli. This inhibition can be relieved by adding lactose or isopropyl-β-D-thiogalactopyranoside (IPTG).
   7080..7157    -  promoter       lacI promoter: lacI
   7165..7444    -  CDS            TcR (fragment): tetracycline efflux protein; tet; confers resistance to tetracycline
