[The description below was written by a language model from this plasmid's Addgene catalogue record and pLannotate feature annotations shown in this document.]
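Description:
pETDuet RagA(R37P)-RagC is a bacterial co-expression plasmid built on the pETDuet backbone, designed to produce the two subunits of the human Rag GTPase heterodimer together in E. coli. It is about 7.5 kb and is maintained through a ColE1/pBR322-type origin accompanied by the rop gene and the bom mobility region, which is consistent with moderate rather than high copy number, although the catalogue lists copy number as unknown. Selection is by ampicillin through the β-lactamase gene. An f1 origin is also present, and short tetracycline-resistance fragments are non-functional pBR322 remnants.

The payload consists of two tandem expression units, each driven by a T7 promoter followed by a lac operator. The first also has an annotated T7 gene 10 ribosome binding site. A plasmid-borne lacI gene supplies the repressor, so transcription depends on a host that provides T7 RNA polymerase and is induced with IPTG. The first unit encodes human RagA (RRAGA) carrying the R37P substitution, followed by a C-terminal polyhistidine tag for affinity purification. The second encodes human RagC (RRAGC), recorded as wild type and untagged. An S-tag fragment lies just downstream of RagC as a backbone element, and the record does not indicate that it is fused to the protein. A single T7 terminator follows the second unit.

Co-expression lets the two GTPases assemble into a heterodimer that can be recovered through the tag on RagA. The associated work concerns intersubunit communication in the Rag heterodimer and mTORC1 sensing of amino acid availability. The record does not state the specific biochemical effect of R37P.
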