Addgene plasmid #99646: pETDuet RagA(R37P)-RagC
Purpose: Bacterial expression of RagA(R37P)-RagC
Depositing lab: David Sabatini & Kuang Shen. Depositing organization: Whitehead Institute for Biomedical Research. Publication: Intersubunit Crosstalk in the Rag GTPase Heterodimer Enables mTORC1 to Respond Rapidly to Amino Acid Availability. Shen K, Choe A, Sabatini DM. Mol Cell. 2017 Oct 17. pii: S1097-2765(17)30704-9. doi: 10.1016/j.molcel.2017.09.026. PubMed 29056322.
Backbone
  Vector backbone: pETDuet
  Vector type: Bacterial Expression
Growth in bacteria
  Bacterial resistance: Ampicillin, 100 μg/mL
  Growth temperature: 37°C
  Growth strain: DH5alpha
  Copy number: Unknown
Gene/Insert 1
  Gene/Insert name: RagA
  Species: H. sapiens (human)
  Mutation: R37P
  Entrez Gene: RRAGA (a.k.a. FIP-1, FIP1, RAGA)
  Tag / fusion protein: His tag (C terminal on insert)
Gene/Insert 2
  Gene/Insert name: RagC
  Species: H. sapiens (human)
  Entrez Gene: RRAGC (a.k.a. GTR2, RAGC, TIB929)
Terms and licenses: Academic/Nonprofit Terms; Industry Terms: Not Available to Industry
How to cite: pETDuet RagA(R37P)-RagC was a gift from David Sabatini & Kuang Shen (Addgene plasmid # 99646 ; http://n2t.net/addgene:99646 ; RRID:Addgene_99646)
